Addgene plasmid #126925: CAG-loxP-3xpA-tdTomato
Purpose: tdTomato cre reporter
Depositing lab: Mario Capecchi. Depositing organization: University of Utah. Publication: Lrig1 expression prospectively identifies stem cells in the ventricular-subventricular zone that are neurogenic throughout adult life. Nam HS, Capecchi MR. Neural Dev. 2020 Mar 17;15(1):3. doi: 10.1186/s13064-020-00139-5. PubMed 32183906.
Backbone
  Vector backbone: Custom
  Vector type: Mammalian Expression, Cre/Lox
Growth in bacteria
  Bacterial resistance: Ampicillin, 100 μg/mL
  Growth temperature: 30°C
  Growth strain: DH10B
  Copy number: High Copy
Gene/Insert
  Gene/Insert name: tdTomato
  Species: Synthetic
Resource information
  A portion of this plasmid was derived from a plasmid made by: CAG promoter is from pCAGGS obtained from BCCM/LMBP. SV40 pA is from Clontech. tdTomato is from Roger Tsien. WPRE is from Miguel Ramalho-Santos. bGH pA is from Neal Copeland. Backbone is from Stratagene.
Terms and licenses: Academic/Nonprofit Terms; Industry Terms: Not Available to Industry
Depositor comments: Similar to the situation with some other plasmids in this collection, the missing four nucleotides at the 5' end of the WPRE renders it unrecognizable to SnapGene, but the expression vector is functional.
How to cite: CAG-loxP-3xpA-tdTomato was a gift from Mario Capecchi (Addgene plasmid # 126925 ; http://n2t.net/addgene:126925 ; RRID:Addgene_126925)
