[The description below was written by a language model from this plasmid's Addgene catalogue record and pLannotate feature annotations shown in this document.]
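Description:
CAG-loxP-3xpA-tdTomato is an 8.1 kb mammalian expression plasmid that serves as a Cre-dependent red fluorescent reporter. It is built on a custom, pBluescript-type cloning backbone, as suggested by remnants of the lac promoter/operator, lacZα, a T7 promoter and MCS fragments. It is propagated in E. coli through a high-copy ColE1/pUC origin with ampicillin selection from the β-lactamase gene. An f1 phage origin is also present. No mammalian selection marker is annotated; only a short fragment of the SV40 promoter appears downstream of the expression cassette.

The payload is a lox-stop-lox arrangement. The CAG promoter (CMV immediate-early enhancer, chicken β-actin promoter and a chimeric β-actin/β-globin intron) provides strong, broadly active transcription. Directly downstream, two loxP sites annotated on the same strand flank three tandem copies of the SV40 polyadenylation signal. The short "large T antigen" fragments annotated there are simply part of each repeated SV40 unit. This triple poly(A) block terminates transcripts before they reach the tdTomato coding sequence, so the reporter should stay silent without recombinase. Cre excises the floxed stop, leaving a single loxP site and placing tdTomato under direct CAG control, which permanently marks recombined cells with the tandem-dimer orange-red fluorescent protein. Expression is supported by a WPRE, which enhances transcript processing and stability, followed by a bovine growth hormone poly(A) signal. The depositor notes that the WPRE lacks four nucleotides at its 5' end but that the vector is functional. The record gives the purpose only as a tdTomato Cre reporter, consistent with detecting Cre activity or labelling Cre-expressing cells.
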