Features (pLannotate 1.2.2; 26 found; start..end, strand, type, name):
      1..380     +  enhancer       CMV enhancer: human cytomegalovirus immediate early enhancer
    382..659     +  promoter       chicken β-actin promoter: No description available
    660..1676    +  intron         chimeric intron: chimera between introns from chicken β-actin and rabbit β-globin
   1736..1769    +  protein_bind   loxP: Cre-mediated recombination occurs in the 8-bp core sequence (GCATACAT). Cre recombinase
   1772..1797    +  misc_feature   MCS (fragment): pBluescript multiple cloning site
   1797..1879    +  CDS            large T antigen (fragment): large T antigen from SV40 (simian virus 40)
   1902..2023    +  polyA_signal   SV40 poly(A) signal: SV40 polyadenylation signal
   2030..2112    +  CDS            large T antigen (fragment): large T antigen from SV40 (simian virus 40)
   2135..2256    +  polyA_signal   SV40 poly(A) signal: SV40 polyadenylation signal
   2263..2345    +  CDS            large T antigen (fragment): large T antigen from SV40 (simian virus 40)
   2368..2489    +  polyA_signal   SV40 poly(A) signal: SV40 polyadenylation signal
   2512..2545    +  protein_bind   loxP: Cre-mediated recombination occurs in the 8-bp core sequence (GCATACAT). Cre recombinase
   2555..3982    +  CDS            tdTomato: tdTomato is a basic (constitutively fluorescent) orange fluorescent protein published in 2004, derived from Discosoma sp.. It is reported to be a somewhat slowly-maturing tandem dimer with low acid sensitivity.
   3994..4578    +  misc_feature   WPRE: woodchuck hepatitis virus posttranscriptional regulatory element
   4623..4847    +  polyA_signal   bGH poly(A) signal: bovine growth hormone polyadenylation signal
   4851..4872    +  promoter       SV40 promoter (fragment): SV40 enhancer and early promoter
   5045..5063    -  promoter       T7 promoter: promoter for bacteriophage T7 RNA polymerase
   5066..5223    +  CDS            lacZα (fragment): LacZα fragment of β-galactosidase; lacZ fragment
   5255..5683    -  rep_origin     f1 ori (sequence partly withheld): f1 bacteriophage origin of replication; arrow indicates direction of (+) strand synthesis
   5710..5814    +  promoter       AmpR promoter: bla
   5815..6675    +  CDS            AmpR: β-lactamase; bla; confers resistance to ampicillin, carbenicillin, and related antibiotics
   6846..7434    +  rep_origin     ori: high-copy-number ColE1/pMB1/pBR322/pUC origin of replication
   7617..7709    +  CDS            lacI (fragment): lac repressor; lacI; The lac repressor binds to the lac operator to inhibit transcription in E. coli. This inhibition can be relieved by adding lactose or isopropyl-β-D-thiogalactopyranoside (IPTG).
   7722..7743    +  protein_bind   CAP binding site: CAP binding activates transcription in the presence of cAMP. E. coli catabolite activator protein
   7758..7788    +  promoter       lac promoter: promoter for the E. coli lac operon
   7796..7812    +  protein_bind   lac operator: The lac repressor binds to the lac operator to inhibit transcription in E. coli. This inhibition can be relieved by adding lactose or isopropyl-β-D-thiogalactopyranoside (IPTG). lac repressor encoded by lacI
>Addgene plasmid #126925 | CAG-loxP-3xpA-tdTomato | addgene full sequence | sequence record 247154 | Addgene NGS Result
GACATTGATTATTGACTAGTTATTAATAGTAATCAATTACGGGGTCATTAGTTCATAGCCCATATATGGA
GTTCCGCGTTACATAACTTACGGTAAATGGCCCGCCTGGCTGACCGCCCAACGACCCCCGCCCATTGACG
TCAATAATGACGTATGTTCCCATAGTAACGCCAATAGGGACTTTCCATTGACGTCAATGGGTGGAGTATT
TACGGTAAACTGCCCACTTGGCAGTACATCAAGTGTATCATATGCCAAGTACGCCCCCTATTGACGTCAA
TGACGGTAAATGGCCCGCCTGGCATTATGCCCAGTACATGACCTTATGGGACTTTCCTACTTGGCAGTAC
ATCTACGTATTAGTCATCGCTATTACCATGGTCGAGGTGAGCCCCACGTTCTGCTTCACTCTCCCCATCT
CCCCCCCCTCCCCACCCCCAATTTTGTATTTATTTATTTTTTAATTATTTTGTGCAGCGATGGGGGCGGG
GGGGGGGGGGGGGCGCGCGCCAGGCGGGGCGGGGCGGGGCGAGGGGCGGGGCGGGGCGAGGCGGAGAGGT
GCGGCGGCAGCCAATCAGAGCGGCGCGCTCCGAAAGTTTCCTTTTATGGCGAGGCGGCGGCGGCGGCGGC
CCTATAAAAAGCGAAGCGCGCGGCGGGCGGGAGTCGCTGCGCGCTGCCTTCGCCCCGTGCCCCGCTCCGC
CGCCGCCTCGCGCCGCCCGCCCCGGCTCTGACTGACCGCGTTACTCCCACAGGTGAGCGGGCGGGACGGC
CCTTCTCCTCCGGGCTGTAATTAGCGCTTGGTTTAATGACGGCTTGTTTCTTTTCTGTGGCTGCGTGAAA
GCCTTGAGGGGCTCCGGGAGGGCCCTTTGTGCGGGGGGAGCGGCTCGGGGGGTGCGTGCGTGTGTGTGTG
CGTGGGGAGCGCCGCGTGCGGCTCCGCGCTGCCCGGCGGCTGTGAGCGCTGCGGGCGCGGCGCGGGGCTT
TGTGCGCTCCGCAGTGTGCGCGAGGGGAGCGCGGCCGGGGGCGGTGCCCCGCGGTGCGGGGGGGGCTGCG
AGGGGAACAAAGGCTGCGTGCGGGGTGTGTGCGTGGGGGGGTGAGCAGGGGGTGTGGGCGCGTCGGTCGG
GCTGCAACCCCCCCTGCACCCCCCTCCCCGAGTTGCTGAGCACGGCCCGGCTTCGGGTGCGGGGCTCCGT
ACGGGGCGTGGCGCGGGGCTCGCCGTGCCGGGCGGGGGGTGGCGGCAGGTGGGGGTGCCGGGCGGGGCGG
GGCCGCCTCGGGCCGGGGAGGGCTCGGGGGAGGGGCGCGGCGGCCCCCGGAGCGCCGGCGGCTGTCGAGG
CGCGGCGAGCCGCAGCCATTGCCTTTTATGGTAATCGTGCGAGAGGGCGCAGGGACTTCCTTTGTCCCAA
ATCTGTGCGGAGCCGAAATCTGGGAGGCGCCGCCGCACCCCCTCTAGCGGGCGCGGGGCGAAGCGGTGCG
GCGCCGGCAGGAAGGAAATGGGCGGGGAGGGCCTTCGTGCGTCGCCGCGCCGCCGTCCCCTTCTCCCTCT
CCAGCCTCGGGGCTGTCCGCGGGGGGACGGCTGCCTTCGGGGGGGACGGGGCAGGGCGGGGTTCGGCTTC
TGGCGTGTGACCGGCGGCTCTAGAGCCTCTGCTAACCATGTTCATGCCTTCTTCTTTTTCCTACAGCTCC
TGGGCAACGTGCTGGTTATTGTGCTGTCTCATCATTTTGGCAAAGAATTGCTAGCATAACTTCGTATAGC
ATACATTATACGAAGTTATAGCCACCGCGGTGGCGGCCGCTCTAGAATCATAATCAGCCATACCACATTT
GTAGAGGTTTTACTTGCTTTAAAAAACCTCCCACACCTCCCCCTGAACCTGAAACATAAAATGAATGCAA
TTGTTGTTGTTAACTTGTTTATTGCAGCTTATAATGGTTACAAATAAAGCAATAGCATCACAAATTTCAC
AAATAAAGCATTTTTTTCACTGCATTCTAGTTGTGGTTTGTCCAAACTCATCAATGTATCTTAACTAGAA
TCATAATCAGCCATACCACATTTGTAGAGGTTTTACTTGCTTTAAAAAACCTCCCACACCTCCCCCTGAA
CCTGAAACATAAAATGAATGCAATTGTTGTTGTTAACTTGTTTATTGCAGCTTATAATGGTTACAAATAA
AGCAATAGCATCACAAATTTCACAAATAAAGCATTTTTTTCACTGCATTCTAGTTGTGGTTTGTCCAAAC
TCATCAATGTATCTTAACTAGAATCATAATCAGCCATACCACATTTGTAGAGGTTTTACTTGCTTTAAAA
AACCTCCCACACCTCCCCCTGAACCTGAAACATAAAATGAATGCAATTGTTGTTGTTAACTTGTTTATTG
CAGCTTATAATGGTTACAAATAAAGCAATAGCATCACAAATTTCACAAATAAAGCATTTTTTTCACTGCA
TTCTAGTTGTGGTTTGTCCAAACTCATCAATGTATCTTAACTAGTGGATCTCATGCCTAGGATAACTTCG
TATAGCATACATTATACGAAGTTATAGGCGCGCCATGGTGAGCAAGGGCGAGGAGGTCATCAAAGAGTTC
ATGCGCTTCAAGGTGCGCATGGAGGGCTCCATGAACGGCCACGAGTTCGAGATCGAGGGCGAGGGCGAGG
GCCGCCCCTACGAGGGCACCCAGACCGCCAAGCTGAAGGTGACCAAGGGCGGCCCCCTGCCCTTCGCCTG
GGACATCCTGTCCCCCCAGTTCATGTACGGCTCCAAGGCGTACGTGAAGCACCCCGCCGACATCCCCGAT
TACAAGAAGCTGTCCTTCCCCGAGGGCTTCAAGTGGGAGCGCGTGATGAACTTCGAGGACGGCGGTCTGG
TGACCGTGACCCAGGACTCCTCCCTGCAGGACGGCACGCTGATCTACAAGGTGAAGATGCGCGGCACCAA
CTTCCCCCCCGACGGCCCCGTAATGCAGAAGAAGACCATGGGCTGGGAGGCCTCCACCGAGCGCCTGTAC
CCCCGCGACGGCGTGCTGAAGGGCGAGATCCACCAGGCCCTGAAGCTGAAGGACGGCGGCCACTACCTGG
TGGAGTTCAAGACCATCTACATGGCCAAGAAGCCCGTGCAACTGCCCGGCTACTACTACGTGGACACCAA
GCTGGACATCACCTCCCACAACGAGGACTACACCATCGTGGAACAGTACGAGCGCTCCGAGGGCCGCCAC
CACCTGTTCCTGGGGCATGGCACCGGCAGCACCGGCAGCGGCAGCTCCGGCACCGCCTCCTCCGAGGACA
ACAACATGGCCGTCATCAAAGAGTTCATGCGCTTCAAGGTGCGCATGGAGGGCTCCATGAACGGCCACGA
GTTCGAGATCGAGGGCGAGGGCGAGGGCCGCCCCTACGAGGGCACCCAGACCGCCAAGCTGAAGGTGACC
AAGGGCGGCCCCCTGCCCTTCGCCTGGGACATCCTGTCCCCCCAGTTCATGTACGGCTCCAAGGCGTACG
TGAAGCACCCCGCCGACATCCCCGATTACAAGAAGCTGTCCTTCCCCGAGGGCTTCAAGTGGGAGCGCGT
GATGAACTTCGAGGACGGCGGTCTGGTGACCGTGACCCAGGACTCCTCCCTGCAGGACGGCACGCTGATC
TACAAGGTGAAGATGCGCGGCACCAACTTCCCCCCCGACGGCCCCGTAATGCAGAAGAAGACCATGGGCT
GGGAGGCCTCCACCGAGCGCCTGTACCCCCGCGACGGCGTGCTGAAGGGCGAGATCCACCAGGCCCTGAA
GCTGAAGGACGGCGGCCACTACCTGGTGGAGTTCAAGACCATCTACATGGCCAAGAAGCCCGTGCAACTG
CCCGGCTACTACTACGTGGACACCAAGCTGGACATCACCTCCCACAACGAGGACTACACCATCGTGGAAC
AGTACGAGCGCTCCGAGGGCCGCCACCACCTGTTCCTGTACGGCATGGACGAGCTGTACAAGTAATTAAT
TAAAACCTCTGGATTACAAAATTTGTGAAAGATTGACTGGTATTCTTAACTATGTTGCTCCTTTTACGCT
ATGTGGATACGCTGCTTTAATGCCTTTGTATCATGCTATTGCTTCCCGTATGGCTTTCATTTTCTCCTCC
TTGTATAAATCCTGGTTGCTGTCTCTTTATGAGGAGTTGTGGCCCGTTGTCAGGCAACGTGGCGTGGTGT
GCACTGTGTTTGCTGACGCAACCCCCACTGGTTGGGGCATTGCCACCACCTGTCAGCTCCTTTCCGGGAC
TTTCGCTTTCCCCCTCCCTATTGCCACGGCGGAACTCATCGCCGCCTGCCTTGCCCGCTGCTGGACAGGG
GCTCGGCTGTTGGGCACTGACAATTCCGTGGTGTTGTCGGGGAAATCATCGTCCTTTCCTTGGCTGCTCG
CCTGTGTTGCCACCTGGATTCTGCGCGGGACGTCCTTCTGCTACGTCCCTTCGGCCCTCAATCCAGCGGA
CCTTCCTTCCCGCGGCCTGCTGCCGGCTCTGCGGCCTCTTCCGCGTCTTCGCCTTCGCCCTCAGACGAGT
CGGATCTCCCTTTGGGCCGCCTCCCCGCAGGATCCACTAGAGCGGCCGCCTAGAGCTCGCTATCAGCCTC
GACTGTGCCTTCTAGTTGCCAGCCATCTGTTGTTTGCCCCTCCCCCGTGCCTTCCTTGACCCTGGAAGGT
GCCACTCCCACTGTCCTTTCCTAATAAAATGAGGAAATTGCATCGCATTGTCTGAGTAGGTGTCATTCTA
TTCTGGGGGGTGGGGTGGGGCAGGACAGCAAGGGGGAGGATTGGGAAGACAATAGCAGGCATGCTGGGGA
TGCGGTGGGCTCTATGGCTTCTGAGGCGGAAAGAACCAGCTGGGGCTCGACTAGAGCTTGCGGAACCCTT
AAGCTTGTCATTCGAATTTAGACACCCACATGGTGGCTCATGACCATCTATCTATAAATGGATCTGATTT
TCATGTCTGGCAGTGTACAGAAGCTAACTGAAGAAAGGTGGAAGACCCACAAGAGTTCAAGGTACCCAAT
TCGCCCTATAGTGAGTCGTATTACAATTCACTGGCCGTCGTTTTACAACGTCGTGACTGGGAAAACCCTG
GCGTTACCCAACTTAATCGCCTTGCAGCACATCCCCCTTTCGCCAGCTGGCGTAATAGCGAAGAGGCCCG
CACCGATCGCCCTTCCCAACAGTTGCGCAGCCTGAATGGCGAATGGCAAATTGTAAGCGTTAATATTTTG
TTAAAATTCGCGTTAAATTTTTGTTAAATCAGCTCATTTTTTAACCAATAGGCCGAAATCGGCAAAATCC
CTTATAAATCAAAAGAATAGACCGAGATAGGGT
[37 nt withheld, positions 5354-5390]
AAAGAACGTGGACTCCAACGTCAAAGG
[49 nt withheld, positions 5418-5466]
T
[91 nt withheld, positions 5468-5558]
G
[124 nt withheld, positions 5560-5683]
CAGGTGGCACTTTTCGGGGAAATGTGCGCGGAACCCCTATTTGTTTATTTTTCTAAATACATTCAAATAT
GTATCCGCTCATGAGACAATAACCCTGATAAATGCTTCAATAATATTGAAAAAGGAAGAGTATGAGTATT
CAACATTTCCGTGTCGCCCTTATTCCCTTTTTTGCGGCATTTTGCCTTCCTGTTTTTGCTCACCCAGAAA
CGCTGGTGAAAGTAAAAGATGCTGAAGATCAGTTGGGTGCACGAGTGGGTTACATCGAACTGGATCTCAA
CAGCGGTAAGATCCTTGAGAGTTTTCGCCCCGAAGAACGTTTTCCAATGATGAGCACTTTTAAAGTTCTG
CTATGTGGCGCGGTATTATCCCGTATTGACGCCGGGCAAGAGCAACTCGGTCGCCGCATACACTATTCTC
AGAATGACTTGGTTGAGTACTCACCAGTCACAGAAAAGCATCTTACGGATGGCATGACAGTAAGAGAATT
ATGCAGTGCTGCCATAACCATGAGTGATAACACTGCGGCCAACTTACTTCTGACAACGATCGGAGGACCG
AAGGAGCTAACCGCTTTTTTGCACAACATGGGGGATCATGTAACTCGCCTTGATCGTTGGGAACCGGAGC
TGAATGAAGCCATACCAAACGACGAGCGTGACACCACGATGCCTGTAGCAATGGCAACAACGTTGCGCAA
ACTATTAACTGGCGAACTACTTACTCTAGCTTCCCGGCAACAATTAATAGACTGGATGGAGGCGGATAAA
GTTGCAGGACCACTTCTGCGCTCGGCCCTTCCGGCTGGCTGGTTTATTGCTGATAAATCTGGAGCCGGTG
AGCGTGGGTCTCGCGGTATCATTGCAGCACTGGGGCCAGATGGTAAGCCCTCCCGTATCGTAGTTATCTA
CACGACGGGGAGTCAGGCAACTATGGATGAACGAAATAGACAGATCGCTGAGATAGGTGCCTCACTGATT
AAGCATTGGTAACTGTCAGACCAAGTTTACTCATATATACTTTAGATTGATTTAAAACTTCATTTTTAAT
TTAAAAGGATCTAGGTGAAGATCCTTTTTGATAATCTCATGACCAAAATCCCTTAACGTGAGTTTTCGTT
CCACTGAGCGTCAGACCCCGTAGAAAAGATCAAAGGATCTTCTTGAGATCCTTTTTTTCTGCGCGTAATC
TGCTGCTTGCAAACAAAAAAACCACCGCTACCAGCGGTGGTTTGTTTGCCGGATCAAGAGCTACCAACTC
TTTTTCCGAAGGTAACTGGCTTCAGCAGAGCGCAGATACCAAATACTGTTCTTCTAGTGTAGCCGTAGTT
AGGCCACCACTTCAAGAACTCTGTAGCACCGCCTACATACCTCGCTCTGCTAATCCTGTTACCAGTGGCT
GCTGCCAGTGGCGATAAGTCGTGTCTTACCGGGTTGGACTCAAGACGATAGTTACCGGATAAGGCGCAGC
GGTCGGGCTGAACGGGGGGTTCGTGCACACAGCCCAGCTTGGAGCGAACGACCTACACCGAACTGAGATA
CCTACAGCGTGAGCTATGAGAAAGCGCCACGCTTCCCGAAGGGAGAAAGGCGGACAGGTATCCGGTAAGC
GGCAGGGTCGGAACAGGAGAGCGCACGAGGGAGCTTCCAGGGGGAAACGCCTGGTATCTTTATAGTCCTG
TCGGGTTTCGCCACCTCTGACTTGAGCGTCGATTTTTGTGATGCTCGTCAGGGGGGCGGAGCCTATGGAA
AAACGCCAGCAACGCGGCCTTTTTACGGTTCCTGGCCTTTTGCTGGCCTTTTGCTCACATGTTCTTTCCT
GCGTTATCCCCTGATTCTGTGGATAACCGTATTACCGCCTTTGAGTGAGCTGATACCGCTCGCCGCAGCC
GAACGACCGAGCGCAGCGAGTCAGTGAGCGAGGAAGCGGAAGAGCGCCCAATACGCAAACCGCCTCTCCC
CGCGCGTTGGCCGATTCATTAATGCAGCTGGCACGACAGGTTTCCCGACTGGAAAGCGGGCAGTGAGCGC
AACGCAATTAATGTGAGTTAGCTCACTCATTAGGCACCCCAGGCTTTACACTTTATGCTTCCGGCTCGTA
TGTTGTGTGGAATTGTGAGCGGATAACAATTTCACACAGGAAACAGCTATGACCATGATTACGCCAAGCG
CGCAATTAAGTTTAAACAAGGGCAGGATGTGTCAAACTGCCAATAGAGAACTACTTACTCTTCAGGCTGA
AGCTGATGGAACAGGTAACAAAGGCAAACACTAATCATGATCAGCAAGATGAAGCAGAAAGGGAACAAGG
GGATATTAAATGTGTATAGACACGCTAGAGAGATGGCTCAGCAGTTAAGAGAACTAGCTGGTCTTTCAGA
GGTCCTGAGATCAATACCGGTCATGGTC
